Addgene plasmid #43303: II-CCCA
Depositing lab: Chad Cowan & Kiran Musunuru. Depositing organization: Harvard University. Publication: A TALEN Genome-Editing System for Generating Human Stem Cell-Based Disease Models. Ding Q, Lee YK, Schaefer EA, Peters DT, Veres A, Kim K, Kuperwasser N, Motola DL, Meissner TB, Hendriks WT, Trevisan M, Gupta RM, Moisan A, Banks E, Friesen M, Schinzel RT, Xia F, Tang A, Xia Y, Figueroa E, Wann A, Ahfeldt T, Daheron L, Zhang F, Rubin LL, Peng LF, Chung RT, Musunuru K, Cowan CA. Cell Stem Cell. 2012 Dec 12. pii: S1934-5909(12)00645-5. doi: 10.1016/j.stem.2012.11.011. PubMed 23246482.
Backbone
  Vector backbone: pCRII-TOPO
  Backbone manufacturer: Invitrogen
  Backbone size w/o insert (bp): 3973
  Vector type: Bacterial Cloning
Growth in bacteria
  Bacterial resistance: Ampicillin and Kanamycin, 100 & 50 μg/mL
  Growth temperature: 37°C
  Growth strain: Top10
  Copy number: High Copy
Gene/Insert
  Gene/Insert name: II-CCCA
  Species: Synthetic
  Insert size (bp): 426
  Cloning method: TOPO Cloning
  Sequencing primers: 5′ T7; 3′ M13-rev
Terms and licenses: Academic/Nonprofit Terms; Industry Terms: Not Available to Industry
How to cite: II-CCCA was a gift from Chad Cowan & Kiran Musunuru (Addgene plasmid # 43303 ; http://n2t.net/addgene:43303 ; RRID:Addgene_43303)
