[The description below was written by a language model from this plasmid's Addgene catalogue record.]
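Description:
II-CCCA is a bacterial cloning plasmid built on the commercial pCRII-TOPO backbone (about 4 kb without insert), into which a 426 bp synthetic fragment was introduced by TOPO cloning. It is a high-copy plasmid propagated in E. coli, and the record lists both ampicillin and kanamycin resistance, consistent with the dual-marker design of this backbone. The insert can be read with standard T7 and M13 reverse primers that flank the cloning site. No feature table is provided, so the exact arrangement of backbone elements around the insert cannot be confirmed from the record.

The record does not describe the insert beyond its name and synthetic origin. However, the plasmid was deposited with a publication describing a TALEN genome-editing system for generating human stem cell-based disease models, and the name fits the pattern of a component in a modular TALE repeat assembly library. A 426 bp fragment is roughly the length expected for four TALE repeat units of about 34 amino acids each, so "CCCA" plausibly denotes a pre-assembled tetramer of repeats recognising the bases C, C, C and A. "II" may indicate the position that this block occupies in the final array. This interpretation is an inference from the name, size and associated publication, not something the catalogue fields state.

As a cloning-only vector, it carries no stated promoter for expressing the insert in mammalian cells. It most likely serves as a storage and source plasmid, from which the repeat block would be taken and joined with other blocks into a full-length TALEN expression construct. The deposit is available to academic and nonprofit users only.
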