>Addgene plasmid #43303 | II-CCCA | depositor partial sequence | sequence record 58568 | II-CCCA sequence 426 bps
CGTCTCGCTTAACCCCAGAGCAGGTCGTGGCGATCGCAAGCCACGACGGAGGAAAGCAAGCCTTGGAAAC
AGTACAGAGGCTGTTGCCTGTGCTGTGCCAAGCGCACGGACTCACCCCAGAGCAGGTCGTGGCGATCGCA
AGCCACGACGGAGGAAAGCAAGCCTTGGAAACAGTACAGAGGCTGTTGCCTGTGCTGTGCCAAGCGCACG
GCCTCACCCCAGAGCAGGTCGTGGCGATCGCAAGCCACGACGGAGGAAAGCAAGCCTTGGAAACAGTACA
GAGGCTGTTGCCTGTGCTGTGCCAAGCGCACGGATTAACCCCAGAGCAGGTCGTGGCAATCGCCTCCAAC
ATTGGCGGGAAACAGGCACTCGAGACTGTCCAGCGCCTGCTTCCCGTGCTGTGCCAAGCGCACGGGCTCA
GAGACG
