>Addgene plasmid #43303 | II-CCCA | addgene partial sequence | sequence record 61874 | M13-F20 5'-TGTAAAACGACGGCCAGT-3'
GGCGAATTGGGCCCTCTAGATGCATGCTCGAGCGGCCGCCAGTGTGATGGATATCTGCAGAATTCGCCCT
TCTTTCCTGTGCCCACGTCTCTGAGCCCGTGCGCTTGGCACAGCACGGGAAGCAGGCGCTGGACAGTCTC
GAGTGCCTGTTTCCCGCCAATGTTGGAGGCGATTGCCACGACCTGCTCTGGGGTTAATCCGTGCGCTTGG
CACAGCACAGGCAACAGCCTCTGTACTGTTTCCAAGGCTTGCTTTCCTCCGTCGTGGCTTGCGATCGCCA
CGACCTGCTCTGGGGTGAGGCCGTGCGCTTGGCACAGCACAGGCAACAGCCTCTGTACTGTTTCCAAGGC
TTGCTTTCCTCCGTCGTGGCTTGCGATCGCCACGACCTGCTCTGGGGTGAGTCCGTGCGCTTGGCACAGC
ACAGGCAACAGCCTCTGTACTGTTTCCAAGGCTTGCTTTCCTCCGTCGTGGCTTGCGATCGCCACGACCT
GCTCTGGGGTTAAGCGAGACGCGCTAGGACGGCAAGGGCGAATTCCAGCACACTGGCGGCCGTTACTAGT
GGATCCGAGCTCGGTACCAAGCTTGATGCATAGCTTGAGTATTCTATAGTGTCACCTAAATAGCTTGGCG
TAATCATGGTCATAGCTGTTTCCTGTGTGAAATTGTTATCCGCTCACAATTCCACACAACATACGAGCCG
GAAGCATAAAGTGTAAAGCCTGGGGTGCCTAATGAGTGAGCTAACTCACATTAATTGCGTTGCGCTCACT
GCCCGCTTTCCAGTCGGGAAACCTGTCGTGCCAGCTGCATTAATGAATCGGCCAACGCGCGGGGAGANGC
GGTTTGCGTATTGGGCGCTCTTCCGCTTCCT
